>Addgene plasmid #233526 | pCambia1300_cLUC-NLRa | addgene full sequence | sequence record 494103 | Addgene NGS Result
GAATTCGGTCCCCAGATTAGCCTTTTCAATTTCAGAAAGAATGCTAACCCACAGATGGTTAGAGAGGCTT
ACGCAGCAGGTCTCATCAAGACGATCTACCCGAGCAATAATCTCCAGGAAATCAAATACCTTCCCAAGAA
GGTTAAAGATGCAGTCAAAAGATTCAGGACTAACTGCATCAAGAACACAGAGAAAGATATATTTCTCAAG
ATCAGAAGTACTATTCCAGTATGGACGATTCAAGGCTTGCTTCACAAACCAAGGCAAGTAATAGAGATTG
GAGTCTCTAAAAAGGTAGTTCCCACTGAATCAAAGGCCATGGAGTCAAAGATTCAAATAGAGGACCTAAC
AGAACTCGCCGTAAAGACTGGCGAACAGTTCATACAGAGTCTCTTACGACTCAATGACAAGAAGAAAATC
TTCGTCAACATGGTGGAGCACGACACACTTGTCTACTCCAAAAATATCAAAGATACAGTCTCAGAAGACC
AAAGGGCAATTGAGACTTTTCAACAAAGGGTAATATCCGGAAACCTCCTCGGATTCCATTGCCCAGCTAT
CTGTCACTTTATTGTGAAGATAGTGGAAAAGGAAGGTGGCTCCTACAAATGCCATCATTGCGATAAAGGA
AAGGCCATCGTTGAAGATGCCTCTGCCGACAGTGGTCCCAAAGATGGACCCCCACCCACGAGGAGCATCG
TGGAAAAAGAAGACGTTCCAACCACGTCTTCAAAGCAAGTGGATTGATGTGATATCTCCACTGACGTAAG
GGATGACGCACAATCCCACTATCCTTCGCAAGACCCTTCCTCTATATAAGGAAGTTCATTTCATTTGGAG
AGAACACGGGGGACGAGCTCATGTCCGGTTATGTAAACAATCCGGAAGCGACCAACGCCTTGATTGACAA
GGATGGATGGCTACATTCTGGAGACATAGCTTACTGGGACGAAGACGAACACTTCTTCATCGTTGACCGC
CTGAAGTCTCTGATTAAGTACAAAGGCTATCAGGTGGCTCCCGCTGAATTGGAATCCATCTTGCTCCAAC
ACCCCAACATCTTCGACGCAGGTGTCGCAGGTCTTCCCGACGATGACGCCGGTGAACTTCCCGCCGCCGT
TGTTGTTTTGGAGCACGGAAAGACGATGACGGAAAAAGAGATCGTGGATTACGTCGCCAGTCAAGTAACA
ACCGCGAAAAAGTTGCGCGGAGGAGTTGTGTTTGTGGACGAAGTACCGAAAGGTCTTACCGGAAAACTCG
ACGCAAGAAAAATCAGAGAGATCCTCATAAAGGCCAAGAAGGGCGGAAAGATCGCCGTGGGAGGTGGCTC
ATCTGGCGGAGGTCAGATCTCGTACGCGTCCCGGGGCGGTACCGGCATGGAGGAGATCGTGCTTGGACTG
TCCAAGACGGTGGTGGAGGGGACGCTGGTCAAGGTGAAGGCGGCGATTGACGAGGAGTCGAGGCTGAAGC
TCGCGGTGCAGAGCGACCTGGTGTTCATCACGGGGGAGTTCGAGATGATGCAGTCGTTCCTCAACGTCGC
CGACGCGGAGCGCATCAAGAACAACGCCGTCAAGACGTGGGTGAGGCAGCTCCGCGACCTGGCCTACGAC
ACCGAGGACTGCATCGAGCTGGTCGTCCACCTGGATCCCAAGCCCAGATGGTGGCGCCGCCTGCTGGTCC
TGCCTTGCCTGCCGGCGGTGTCGCTGCCAATGGATGACGCGGCGGCGGAGATAAAGGAGCTCAAGGGCAG
GGTGGAGTTCGTGAGCCAGCGGAATATGCGCTACAACCTCATCACCGACTTCGGCGGCGCCAAGTCCGCC
GCGCAGCAGCAGCTTGACCGGGCCGCCGGAGCTCTCGACATCGCCGTGGAGGCGGCGGCGAGGAAAGGGC
GTAGCTTGGTGGATCTGACCGAGTTGATCCCCAAAATGGAGGACCGCCCTGAGCTCGGCGTGATCTCGGT
GTGGGGCACAGGCGGCGACCTTGGGGTGGCGTCCATCGTCAGGAAGGCCTACGACGACCCTGAAATACGC
AAGAACTTCCATAGTCGTGGCTGGGCCAAGTTGACCCACCCTTTCGATCCGCGGAAGATCCTCCGGAGCT
TGCTCATTCAGTTCTGCACTAACACTGCTGCTCCACAGAAGCAAGGGGAGACTCTGGATGTAGATTCGTT
GCTGAAGATGGAAAAGACAGTGGTGGAAGAAGGGGAGCTCGTCAAGCAGTTTGTGAGTCATGTGAGCACC
CACAGGTTCCTCGTCGTCCTCGAAGGCGTGTCAACGATGGCGGAATGGGATGCCCTCCGGATGTACCTGC
CAGACATGGGTAATGGGAGTCAGATCATCGTATCCACACAGCAGTTCGACATCGCGAGCTTGTGCACCGG
GCAACTGCACAAAGTTTCAGAGTTGAGAAAATTCACACCTGACCACTCTGTTTGTGTGTTCTTCAAGGAG
GTTTCTGGAGGTGATGATCCTGGAAATGCAATGCTGGAGGGAGATGACAAAGCTGAACTTATTGGGCGTG
ACACAGAAGAGGAGGAGCTTATGGAGCAGATTGATGAGGTTTCCCGTGTGATCTCGGTATGGGGGATTGC
TGGTGTAGGAAAATCGGCACTTGTCAGAAGTGCCTACTGCAAGTATCTCCAGGACCGCCCCAACTTTGCT
GGGTTAAATCTGACCTACATACACGGGCGCGTGACCGTGCCCCATCCCTTTAATCTGAGGGAGTTCTGCC
GCAGCTTGCTCCTGAACTTGTCCTCTGAGCCTGCTAAAACCAAAGAGGACGCCGTCGCTGAACTGGCAAA
CATGACCAATCCAACTGATGTCTGCCGTAAGCTTCTTAGCGACGATCAACAACAGAAGCAGTGCCTTATT
GTTATTGATGACCTCCAGTCCACTGAAGAATGGGACAGAATAAAACAGGCCTTGTCATTTGGTAAAGAAT
GTTGTATCATAGTTGTTACGAATGATTCAAGTGTTGCCAAATATTGTTCAGGGCAAGATCAGAAACTCAT
GTTCAACGTCAAAGGTCTTGGTGACGAGCATGCCCTTGACCTCTTCAACACGGTATATGACGGCATGCCT
AACCACATCACACGGGATGAGGACATGATCAATCAGTCGAAGCTAATGTTAAACAAATGCGGCGGACTAC
CCAAGGTGATAGTTGCAATTGGTCGTTTCTTGGCCAAGAGTCTGAATTGGGAGGCCATGAATACTAACTT
TATTCACCAGTTGGAAAACAACCCAGAGCTGGCTAGTATACATAGCCTATTTAGTTGGCTGGACTCCTAC
TTCCACAACTGTCCTGATGAACTCAAGCCATGCATCTTCTATTTGTCAATCTTCCCTCGACGCCACGGCA
TTCGTCGGAGGCGTCTGGTGAGGCGGTGGATCGCCGAGGGCTACTCAAGGGACACCGACGGGAATCTCGC
GGAAGTGAACGGGGAAAATTACTTCTCCAGGCTTGTCAACCTCAGCATGCTCACAGATGCTGAGCGTGGT
GTCAACGCGGCTGGGACAGGGAGGAAAATGGCCATGTGCAACATCAACGATTTCTTCCGGGAGTACATTG
TGTCGCGGCGAATGGAGGAGAACCATGTGTTTGCACTGGAGGGGAGGTGCAGCCAGACCACACGGCGCAC
TGGGCGGCACCTGGTCATCAACCAAAGCTGGGACGGAGATGAGAACGTGTTCAACAGGATCGAGTTCTCG
CGACTGCGGTCGGTGACAGTGTTCGGACCCTGGAAGCCATTCCTGGCCTCCGACAAGATGAGGGTGCTCC
GCGTGCTTGATCTGGAAGGCACTGAAGGTCTGACAGACGACGACATCAAGAGCATCGTCAAACGGCTGCC
TCGACTGAAGTTCCTCTCCCTGCGAAAATGCAAAAACATCTTTCGGCTGCCGAAGTCCCTGGGTCGCCTG
AGGCAGCTCCAGACCCTGGATGTGAGGCACACTGCCATAGCCCAGCTGCCAGCGACCGTCGTGAAGCTAC
AGAAGTTGCAGTATGTTCGTGCCGGTAACACACCAGAGGAATATGCCGGCAGCGACAGCACGGAATCTAG
CACCTCGGTGCCCGCCTGTTTCTCATGTGGCCCTGTTGGCGGTCACATTGTCGGCGTTGAGGTGCCTCGC
GGGGTCGAGAATCTGACCAACCTGCACACACTGGGTGTCATCAAAGCCACTGTGGCGGGACTCAAGGAGC
TCAAAAAGCTTACCCAGCTGCGCAAGCTCGGTGTGTCTGGCATCAACCGGAGAAACCACAAAGAGCTCTG
TGCCGTCGTCTCCGGACATGGTCATCTGGAATCCCTGTCGATATGGCTTGACAAGGACACCGAGGGGATT
GCTGACCCTTGTTCGCCGAGCAATGATGACTTCAAGCCTCCAGAGAAGCTACGGAGGCTCAAACTCCACG
GGCACATCGGCAATTTGCCAGCATGGGTTAGCACTCTCACCATGCTGGATTTGGTGGAAGTATCCAAGTC
TGCTGCTCAAGATCCATGAGTCGACCTGCAGAGCTTTCGTTCGTATCATCGGTTTCGACAACGTTCGTCA
AGTTCAATGCATCAGTTTCATTGCGCACACACCAGAATCCTACTGAGTTTGAGTATTATGGCATTGGGAA
AACTGTTTTTCTTGTACCATTTGTTGTGCTTGTAATTTACTGTGTTTTTTATTCGGTTTTCGCTATCGAA
CTGTGAAATGGAAATGGATGGAGAAGAGTTAATGAATGATATGGTCCTTTTGTTCATTCTCAAATTAATA
TTATTTGTTTTTTCTCTTATTTGTTGTGTGTTGAATTTGAAATTATAAGAGATATGCAAACATTTTGTTT
TGAGTAAAAATGTGTCAAATCGTGGCCTCTAATGACCGAAGTTAATATGAGGAGTAAAACACTTGTAGTT
GTACCATTATGCTTATTCACTAGGCAACAAATATATTTTCAGACCTAGAAAAGCTGCAAATGTTACTGAA
TACAAGTATGTCCTCTTGTGTTTTAGACATTTATGAACTTTCCTTTATGTAATTTTCCAGAATCCTTGTC
AGATTCTAATCATTGCTTTATAATTATAGTTATACTCATGGATTTGTAGTTGAGTATGAAAATATTTTTT
AATGCATTTTATGACTTGCCAATTGATTGACAACATGCATCAAGCTTGGCACTGGCCGTCGTTTTACAAC
GTCGTGACTGGGAAAACCCTGGCGTTACCCAACTTAATCGCCTTGCAGCACATCCCCCTTTCGCCAGCTG
GCGTAATAGCGAAGAGGCCCGCACCGATCGCCCTTCCCAACAGTTGCGCAGCCTGAATGGCGAATGCTAG
AGCAGCTTGAGCTTGGATCAGATTGTCGTTTCCCGCCTTCAGTTTAAACTATCAGTGTTTGACAGGATAT
ATTGGCGGGTAAACCTAAGAGAAAAGAGCGTTTATTAGAATAATCGGATATTTAAAAGGGCGTGAAAAGG
TTTATCCGTTCGTCCATTTGTATGTGCATGCCAACCACAGGGTTCCCCTCGGGATCAAAGTACTTTGATC
CAACCCCTCCGCTGCTATAGTGCAGTCGGCTTCTGACGTTCAGTGCAGCCGTCTTCTGAAAACGACATGT
CGCACAAGTCCTAAGTTACGCGACAGGCTGCCGCCCTGCCCTTTTCCTGGCGTTTTCTTGTCGCGTGTTT
TAGTCGCATAAAGTAGAATACTTGCGACTAGAACCGGAGACATTACGCCATGAACAAGAGCGCCGCCGCT
GGCCTGCTGGGCTATGCCCGCGTCAGCACCGACGACCAGGACTTGACCAACCAACGGGCCGAACTGCACG
CGGCCGGCTGCACCAAGCTGTTTTCCGAGAAGATCACCGGCACCAGGCGCGACCGCCCGGAGCTGGCCAG
GATGCTTGACCACCTACGCCCTGGCGACGTTGTGACAGTGACCAGGCTAGACCGCCTGGCCCGCAGCACC
CGCGACCTACTGGACATTGCCGAGCGCATCCAGGAGGCCGGCGCGGGCCTGCGTAGCCTGGCAGAGCCGT
GGGCCGACACCACCACGCCGGCCGGCCGCATGGTGTTGACCGTGTTCGCCGGCATTGCCGAGTTCGAGCG
TTCCCTAATCATCGACCGCACCCGGAGCGGGCGCGAGGCCGCCAAGGCCCGAGGCGTGAAGTTTGGCCCC
CGCCCTACCCTCACCCCGGCACAGATCGCGCACGCCCGCGAGCTGATCGACCAGGAAGGCCGCACCGTGA
AAGAGGCGGCTGCACTGCTTGGCGTGCATCGCTCGACCCTGTACCGCGCACTTGAGCGCAGCGAGGAAGT
GACGCCCACCGAGGCCAGGCGGCGCGGTGCCTTCCGTGAGGACGCATTGACCGAGGCCGACGCCCTGGCG
GCCGCCGAGAATGAACGCCAAGAGGAACAAGCATGAAACCGCACCAGGACGGCCAGGACGAACCGTTTTT
CATTACCGAAGAGATCGAGGCGGAGATGATCGCGGCCGGGTACGTGTTCGAGCCGCCCGCGCACGTCTCA
ACCGTGCGGCTGCATGAAATCCTGGCCGGTTTGTCTGATGCCAAGCTGGCGGCCTGGCCGGCCAGCTTGG
CCGCTGAAGAAACCGAGCGCCGCCGTCTAAAAAGGTGATGTGTATTTGAGTAAAACAGCTTGCGTCATGC
GGTCGCTGCGTATATGATGCGATGAGTAAATAAACAAATACGCAAGGGGAACGCATGAAGGTTATCGCTG
TACTTAACCAGAAAGGCGGGTCAGGCAAGACGACCATCGCAACCCATCTAGCCCGCGCCCTGCAACTCGC
CGGGGCCGATGTTCTGTTAGTCGATTCCGATCCCCAGGGCAGTGCCCGCGATTGGGCGGCCGTGCGGGAA
GATCAACCGCTAACCGTTGTCGGCATCGACCGCCCGACGATTGACCGCGACGTGAAGGCCATCGGCCGGC
GCGACTTCGTAGTGATCGACGGAGCGCCCCAGGCGGCGGACTTGGCTGTGTCCGCGATCAAGGCAGCCGA
CTTCGTGCTGATTCCGGTGCAGCCAAGCCCTTACGACATATGGGCCACCGCCGACCTGGTGGAGCTGGTT
AAGCAGCGCATTGAGGTCACGGATGGAAGGCTACAAGCGGCCTTTGTCGTGTCGCGGGCGATCAAAGGCA
CGCGCATCGGCGGTGAGGTTGCCGAGGCGCTGGCCGGGTACGAGCTGCCCATTCTTGAGTCCCGTATCAC
GCAGCGCGTGAGCTACCCAGGCACTGCCGCCGCCGGCACAACCGTTCTTGAATCAGAACCCGAGGGCGAC
GCTGCCCGCGAGGTCCAGGCGCTGGCCGCTGAAATTAAATCAAAACTCATTTGAGTTAATGAGGTAAAGA
GAAAATGAGCAAAAGCACAAACACGCTAAGTGCCGGCCGTCCGAGCGCACGCAGCAGCAAGGCTGCAACG
TTGGCCAGCCTGGCAGACACGCCAGCCATGAAGCGGGTCAACTTTCAGTTGCCGGCGGAGGATCACACCA
AGCTGAAGATGTACGCGGTACGCCAAGGCAAGACCATTACCGAGCTGCTATCTGAATACATCGCGCAGCT
ACCAGAGTAAATGAGCAAATGAATAAATGAGTAGATGAATTTTAGCGGCTAAAGGAGGCGGCATGGAAAA
TCAAGAACAACCAGGCACCGACGCCGTGGAATGCCCCATGTGTGGAGGAACGGGCGGTTGGCCAGGCGTA
AGCGGCTGGGTTGCCTGCCGGCCCTGCAATGGCACTGGAACCCCCAAGCCCGAGGAATCGGCGTGAGCGG
TCGCAAACCATCCGGCCCGGTACAAATCGGCGCGGCGCTGGGTGATGACCTGGTGGAGAAGTTGAAGGCC
GCGCAGGCCGCCCAGCGGCAACGCATCGAGGCAGAAGCACGCCCCGGTGAATCGTGGCAAGCGGCCGCTG
ATCGAATCCGCAAAGAATCCCGGCAACCGCCGGCAGCCGGTGCGCCGTCGATTAGGAAGCCGCCCAAGGG
CGACGAGCAACCAGATTTTTTCGTTCCGATGCTCTATGACGTGGGCACCCGCGATAGTCGCAGCATCATG
GACGTGGCCGTTTTCCGTCTGTCGAAGCGTGACCGACGAGCTGGCGAGGTGATCCGCTACGAGCTTCCAG
ACGGGCACGTAGAGGTTTCCGCAGGGCCGGCCGGCATGGCCAGTGTGTGGGATTACGACCTGGTACTGAT
GGCGGTTTCCCATCTAACCGAATCCATGAACCGATACCGGGAAGGGAAGGGAGACAAGCCCGGCCGCGTG
TTCCGTCCACACGTTGCGGACGTACTCAAGTTCTGCCGGCGAGCCGATGGCGGAAAGCAGAAAGACGACC
TGGTAGAAACCTGCATTCGGTTAAACACCACGCACGTTGCCATGCAGCGTACGAAGAAGGCCAAGAACGG
CCGCCTGGTGACGGTATCCGAGGGTGAAGCCTTGATTAGCCGCTACAAGATCGTAAAGAGCGAAACCGGG
CGGCCGGAGTACATCGAGATCGAGCTAGCTGATTGGATGTACCGCGAGATCACAGAAGGCAAGAACCCGG
ACGTGCTGACGGTTCACCCCGATTACTTTTTGATCGATCCCGGCATCGGCCGTTTTCTCTACCGCCTGGC
ACGCCGCGCCGCAGGCAAGGCAGAAGCCAGATGGTTGTTCAAGACGATCTACGAACGCAGTGGCAGCGCC
GGAGAGTTCAAGAAGTTCTGTTTCACCGTGCGCAAGCTGATCGGGTCAAATGACCTGCCGGAGTACGATT
TGAAGGAGGAGGCGGGGCAGGCTGGCCCGATCCTAGTCATGCGCTACCGCAACCTGATCGAGGGCGAAGC
ATCCGCCGGTTCCTAATGTACGGAGCAGATGCTAGGGCAAATTGCCCTAGCAGGGGAAAAAGGTCGAAAA
GGTCTCTTTCCTGTGGATAGCACGTACATTGGGAACCCAAAGCCGTACATTGGGAACCGGAACCCGTACA
TTGGGAACCCAAAGCCGTACATTGGGAACCGGTCACACATGTAAGTGACTGATATAAAAGAGAAAAAAGG
CGATTTTTCCGCCTAAAACTCTTTAAAACTTATTAAAACTCTTAAAACCCGCCTGGCCTGTGCATAACTG
TCTGGCCAGCGCACAGCCGAAGAGCTGCAAAAAGCGCCTACCCTTCGGTCGCTGCGCTCCCTACGCCCCG
CCGCTTCGCGTCGGCCTATCGCGGCCGCTGGCCGCTCAAAAATGGCTGGCCTACGGCCAGGCAATCTACC
AGGGCGCGGACAAGCCGCGCCGTCGCCACTCGACCGCCGGCGCCCACATCAAGGCACCCTGCCTCGCGCG
TTTCGGTGATGACGGTGAAAACCTCTGACACATGCAGCTCCCGGAGACGGTCACAGCTTGTCTGTAAGCG
GATGCCGGGAGCAGACAAGCCCGTCAGGGCGCGTCAGCGGGTGTTGGCGGGTGTCGGGGCGCAGCCATGA
CCCAGTCACGTAGCGATAGCGGAGTGTATACTGGCTTAACTATGCGGCATCAGAGCAGATTGTACTGAGA
GTGCACCATATGCGGTGTGAAATACCGCACAGATGCGTAAGGAGAAAATACCGCATCAGGCGCTCTTCCG
CTTCCTCGCTCACTGACTCGCTGCGCTCGGTCGTTCGGCTGCGGCGAGCGGTATCAGCTCACTCAAAGGC
GGTAATACGGTTATCCACAGAATCAGGGGATAACGCAGGAAAGAACATGTGAGCAAAAGGCCAGCAAAAG
GCCAGGAACCGTAAAAAGGCCGCGTTGCTGGCGTTTTTCCATAGGCTCCGCCCCCCTGACGAGCATCACA
AAAATCGACGCTCAAGTCAGAGGTGGCGAAACCCGACAGGACTATAAAGATACCAGGCGTTTCCCCCTGG
AAGCTCCCTCGTGCGCTCTCCTGTTCCGACCCTGCCGCTTACCGGATACCTGTCCGCCTTTCTCCCTTCG
GGAAGCGTGGCGCTTTCTCATAGCTCACGCTGTAGGTATCTCAGTTCGGTGTAGGTCGTTCGCTCCAAGC
TGGGCTGTGTGCACGAACCCCCCGTTCAGCCCGACCGCTGCGCCTTATCCGGTAACTATCGTCTTGAGTC
CAACCCGGTAAGACACGACTTATCGCCACTGGCAGCAGCCACTGGTAACAGGATTAGCAGAGCGAGGTAT
GTAGGCGGTGCTACAGAGTTCTTGAAGTGGTGGCCTAACTACGGCTACACTAGAAGGACAGTATTTGGTA
TCTGCGCTCTGCTGAAGCCAGTTACCTTCGGAAAAAGAGTTGGTAGCTCTTGATCCGGCAAACAAACCAC
CGCTGGTAGCGGTGGTTTTTTTGTTTGCAAGCAGCAGATTACGCGCAGAAAAAAAGGATCTCAAGAAGAT
CCTTTGATCTTTTCTACGGGGTCTGACGCTCAGTGGAACGAAAACTCACGTTAAGGGATTTTGGTCATGC
ATTCTAGGTACTAAAACAATTCATCCAGTAAAATATAATATTTTATTTTCTCCCAATCAGGCTTGATCCC
CAGTAAGTCAAAAAATAGCTCGACATACTGTTCTTCCCCGATATCCTCCCTGATCGACCGGACGCAGAAG
GCAATGTCATACCACTTGTCCGCCCTGCCGCTTCTCCCAAGATCAATAAAGCCACTTACTTTGCCATCTT
TCACAAAGATGTTGCTGTCTCCCAGGTCGCCGTGGGAAAAGACAAGTTCCTCTTCGGGCTTTTCCGTCTT
TAAAAAATCATACAGCTCGCGCGGATCTTTAAATGGAGTGTCTTCTTCCCAGTTTTCGCAATCCACATCG
GCCAGATCGTTATTCAGTAAGTAATCCAATTCGGCTAAGCGGCTGTCTAAGCTATTCGTATAGGGACAAT
CCGATATGTCGATGGAGTGAAAGAGCCTGATGCACTCCGCATACAGCTCGATAATCTTTTCAGGGCTTTG
TTCATCTTCATACTCTTCCGAGCAAAGGACGCCATCGGCCTCACTCATGAGCAGATTGCTCCAGCCATCA
TGCCGTTCAAAGTGCAGGACCTTTGGAACAGGCAGCTTTCCTTCCAGCCATAGCATCATGTCCTTTTCCC
GTTCCACATCATAGGTGGTCCCTTTATACCGGCTGTCCGTCATTTTTAAATATAGGTTTTCATTTTCTCC
CACCAGCTTATATACCTTAGCAGGAGACATTCCTTCCGTATCTTTTACGCAGCGGTATTTTTCGATCAGT
TTTTTCAATTCCGGTGATATTCTCATTTTAGCCATTTATTATTTCCTTCCTCTTTTCTACAGTATTTAAA
GATACCCCAAGAAGCTAATTATAACAAGACGAACTCCAATTCACTGTTCCTTGCATTCTAAAACCTTAAA
TACCAGAAAACAGCTTTTTCAAAGTTGTTTTCAAAGTTGGCGTATAACATAGTATCGACGGAGCCGATTT
TGAAACCGCGGTGATCACAGGCAGCAACGCTCTGTCATCGTTACAATCAACATGCTACCCTCCGCGAGAT
CATCCGTGTTTCAAACCCGGCAGCTTAGTTGCCGTTCTTCCGAATAGCATCGGTAACATGAGCAAAGTCT
GCCGCCTTACAACGGCTCTCCCGCTGACGCCGTCCCGGACTGATGGGCTGCCTGTATCGAGTGGTGATTT
TGTGCCGAGCTGCCGGTCGGGGAGCTGTTGGCTGGCTGGTGGCAGGATATATTGTGGTGTAAACAAATTG
ACGCTTAGACAACTTAATAACACATTGCGGACGTTTTTAATGTACTGAATTAACGCCGAATTAATTCGGG
GGATCTGGATTTTAGTACTGGATTTTGGTTTTAGGAATTAGAAATTTTATTGATAGAAGTATTTTACAAA
TACAAATACATACTAAGGGTTTCTTATATGCTCAACACATGAGCGAAACCCTATAGGAACCCTAATTCCC
TTATCTGGGAACTACTCACACATTATTATGGAGAAACTCGAGCTTGTCGATCGACAGATCCCGGTCGGCA
TCTACTCTATTTCTTTGCCCTCGGACGAGTGCTGGGGCGTCGGTTTCCACTATCGGCGAGTACTTCTACA
CAGCCATCGGTCCAGACGGCCGCGCTTCTGCGGGCGATTTGTGTACGCCCGACAGTCCCGGCTCCGGATC
GGACGATTGCGTCGCATCGACCCTGCGCCCAAGCTGCATCATCGAAATTGCCGTCAACCAAGCTCTGATA
GAGTTGGTCAAGACCAATGCGGAGCATATACGCCCGGAGTCGTGGCGATCCTGCAAGCTCCGGATGCCTC
CGCTCGAAGTAGCGCGTCTGCTGCTCCATACAAGCCAACCACGGCCTCCAGAAGAAGATGTTGGCGACCT
CGTATTGGGAATCCCCGAACATCGCCTCGCTCCAGTCAATGACCGCTGTTATGCGGCCATTGTCCGTCAG
GACATTGTTGGAGCCGAAATCCGCGTGCACGAGGTGCCGGACTTCGGGGCAGTCCTCGGCCCAAAGCATC
AGATCATCGAGAGCCTGCGCGACGGACGCACTGACGGTGTCGTCCATCACAGTTTGCCAGTGATACACAT
GGGGATCAGCAATCGCGCATATGAAATCACGCCATGTAGTGTATTGACCGATTCCTTGCGGTCCGAATGG
GCCGAACCCGCTCGTCTGGCTAAGATCGGCCGCAGCGATCGCATCCATAGCCTCCGCGACCGGTTGTAGA
ACAGCGGGCAGTTCGGTTTCAGGCAGGTCTTGCAACGTGACACCCTGTGAACGGCGGGAGATGCAATAGG
TCAGGCTCTCGCTAAACTCCCCAATGTCAAGCACTTCCGGAATCGGGAGCGCGGCCGATGCAAAGTGCCG
ATAAACATAACGATCTTTGTAGAAACCATCGGCGCAGCTATTTACCCGCAGGACATATCCACGCCCTCCT
ACATCGAAGCTGAAAGCACGAGATTCTTCGCCCTCCGAGAGCTGCATCAGGTCGGAGACGCTGTCGAACT
TTTCGATCAGAAACTTCTCGACAGACGTCGCGGTGAGTTCAGGCTTTTTCATATCTCATTGCCCCCCGGA
TCTGCGAAAGCTCGAGAGAGATAGATTTGTAGAGAGAGACTGGTGATTTCAGCGTGTCCTCTCCAAATGA
AATGAACTTCCTTATATAGAGGAAGGGTCTTGCGAAGGATAGTGGGATTGTGCGTCATCCCTTACGTCAG
TGGAGATATCACATCAATCCACTTGCTTTGAAGACGTGGTTGGAACGTCTTCTTTTTCCACGATGCTCCT
CGTGGGTGGGGGTCCATCTTTGGGACCACTGTCGGCAGAGGCATCTTGAACGATAGCCTTTCCTTTATCG
CAATGATGGCATTTGTAGGTGCCACCTTCCTTTTCTACTGTCCTTTTGATGAAGTGACAGATAGCTGGGC
AATGGAATCCGAGGAGGTTTCCCGATATTACCCTTTGTTGAAAAGTCTCAATAGCCCTTTGGTCTTCTGA
GACTGTATCTTTGATATTCTTGGAGTAGACGAGAGTGTCGTGCTCCACCATGTTCACATCAATCCACTTG
CTTTGAAGACGTGGTTGGAACGTCTTCTTTTTCCACGATGCTCCTCGTGGGTGGGGGTCCATCTTTGGGA
CCACTGTCGGCAGAGGCATCTTGAACGATAGCCTTTCCTTTATCGCAATGATGGCATTTGTAGGTGCCAC
CTTCCTTTTCTACTGTCCTTTTGATGAAGTGACAGATAGCTGGGCAATGGAATCCGAGGAGGTTTCCCGA
TATTACCCTTTGTTGAAAAGTCTCAATAGCCCTTTGGTCTTCTGAGACTGTATCTTTGATATTCTTGGAG
TAGACGAGAGTGTCGTGCTCCACCATGTTGGCAAGCTGCTCTAGCCAATACGCAAACCGCCTCTCCCCGC
GCGTTGGCCGATTCATTAATGCAGCTGGCACGACAGGTTTCCCGACTGGAAAGCGGGCAGTGAGCGCAAC
GCAATTAATGTGAGTTAGCTCACTCATTAGGCACCCCAGGCTTTACACTTTATGCTTCCGGCTCGTATGT
TGTGTGGAATTGTGAGCGGATAACAATTTCACACAGGAAACAGCTATGACATGATTAC
Features (pLannotate 1.2.2; 21 found; start..end, strand, type, name):
    501..842     +  promoter       CaMV 35S promoter: strong constitutive promoter from cauliflower mosaic virus
    861..1319    +  CDS            luciferase (fragment): firefly luciferase; luc+; enhanced luc+ version of the luciferase gene
   4512..5153    +  terminator     E9 terminator: terminator and polyadenylation signal from the pea rbcS-E9 gene
   5160..5314    +  CDS            lacZα (fragment): LacZα fragment of β-galactosidase; lacZ fragment
   5380..5404    +  misc_feature   RB T-DNA repeat: right border repeat from nopaline C58 T-DNA
   5744..6145    +  CDS            Y4CG_SINFN (fragment): Protein inferred from homology: Swiss-Prot protein existence level 3. From Sinorhizobium fredii (strain NBRC 101917 / NGR234).
   6705..7334    +  CDS            pVS1 StaA: stability protein from the Pseudomonas plasmid pVS1 (Heeb et al., 2000)
   7763..8836    +  CDS            pVS1 RepA: replication protein from the Pseudomonas plasmid pVS1 (Heeb et al., 2000)
   8902..9096    +  rep_origin     pVS1 oriV: origin of replication for the Pseudomonas plasmid pVS1 (Heeb et al., 2000)
   9299..9338    +  CDS            rop (fragment): Rop protein, which maintains plasmids at low copy number; rop
   9440..9580    +  misc_feature   bom: basis of mobility region from pBR322
   9766..10354   -  rep_origin     ori: high-copy-number ColE1/pMB1/pBR322/pUC origin of replication
  10441..11235   -  CDS            KanR: aminoglycoside phosphotransferase; aphA-3; confers resistance to kanamycin
  11660..11684   +  misc_feature   LB T-DNA repeat: left border repeat from nopaline C58 T-DNA
  11762..11936   -  polyA_signal   CaMV poly(A) signal: cauliflower mosaic virus polyadenylation signal
  11977..13002   -  CDS            HygR: hygromycin B phosphotransferase confers resistance to hygromycin
  13069..13745   -  promoter       CaMV 35S promoter (enhanced): cauliflower mosaic virus 35S promoter with a duplicated enhancer region
  13835..13923   +  CDS            lacI (fragment): lac repressor; lacI; The lac repressor binds to the lac operator to inhibit transcription in E. coli. This inhibition can be relieved by adding lactose or isopropyl-β-D-thiogalactopyranoside (IPTG).
  13936..13957   +  protein_bind   CAP binding site: CAP binding activates transcription in the presence of cAMP. E. coli catabolite activator protein
  13972..14002   +  promoter       lac promoter: promoter for the E. coli lac operon
  14006..14028   +  protein_bind   lac operator (fragment): The lac repressor binds to the lac operator to inhibit transcription in E. coli. This inhibition can be relieved by adding lactose or isopropyl-β-D-thiogalactopyranoside (IPTG). lac repressor encoded by lacI
