[The description below was written by a language model from this plasmid's Addgene catalogue record and pLannotate feature annotations shown in this document.]
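Description:
pCambia1300_cLUC-NLRa is a plant binary expression vector built on the pCambia1300-cLUC backbone, designed for Agrobacterium-mediated delivery of a split-luciferase fusion protein into plant cells. The backbone carries a high-copy ColE1/pBR322-type origin with the bom mobilisation region for propagation in E. coli, together with the pVS1 oriV, RepA and StaA functions that allow stable replication in Agrobacterium. A kanamycin resistance gene (aphA-3) outside the T-DNA provides bacterial selection. Remnants of the lac promoter/operator and lacZα flanking the cloning region are carried over from the parental pCAMBIA polylinker.

Between the nopaline-type left and right T-DNA border repeats lie two plant expression units. The payload unit uses a CaMV 35S promoter to drive a fragment of firefly luciferase (the C-terminal portion, cLUC) fused to the N-terminus of Sr62NLRa, an approximately 3.1 kb NLR immune receptor coding sequence from Aegilops sharonensis, inserted by restriction cloning and followed by the pea rbcS-E9 terminator. The insert itself was not annotated by the automated feature table, but the unannotated gap between the luciferase fragment and the terminator matches its expected position and size. The second unit, in the opposite orientation, is a hygromycin phosphotransferase gene under an enhanced 35S promoter with the CaMV poly(A) signal, which allows selection of transformed plant tissue.

The construct is intended for split-luciferase complementation assays in planta. When cLUC-NLRa is co-expressed with a partner fused to the complementary N-terminal luciferase fragment, association of the two proteins reconstitutes luciferase activity and produces luminescence. The associated work concerns activation of an NLR by a wheat tandem kinase in immunity, although the record does not name the specific interaction partners tested.
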