Addgene plasmid #233526: pCambia1300_cLUC-NLRa
Purpose: Expresses split luciferase fusion cLUC-NLRa in planta
Depositing lab: Brande Wulff. Depositing organization: King Abdullah University of Science and Technology (KAUST). Publication: A wheat tandem kinase activates an NLR to trigger immunity. Chen R, Chen J, Powell OR, Outram MA, Arndell T, Gajendiran K, Wang YL, Lubega J, Xu Y, Ayliffe MA, Blundell C, Figueroa M, Sperschneider J, Vanhercke T, Kanyuka K, Tang D, Zhong G, Gardener C, Yu G, Gourdoupis S, Jaremko L, Matny O, Steffenson BJ, Boshoff WHP, Meyer WB, Arold ST, Dodds PN, Wulff BBH. Science. 2025 Mar 28;387(6741):1402-1408. doi: 10.1126/science.adp5034. Epub 2025 Mar 27. PubMed 40146821.
Backbone
  Vector backbone: pCambia1300-cLUC
  Backbone manufacturer: Zhao and Zhou 2020, doi: https://doi.org/10.11983/CBB19229
  Backbone size w/o insert (bp): 10935
  Vector type: Plant Expression
Growth in bacteria
  Bacterial resistance: Kanamycin, 50 μg/mL
  Growth temperature: 37°C
  Growth strain: DH5alpha
  Copy number: High Copy
Gene/Insert
  Gene/Insert name: Sr62NLRa
  Species: Aegilops sharonensis
  Insert size (bp): 3123
  Promoter: 35S
  Tag / fusion protein: C-terminal fragment of Luciferase (N terminal on backbone)
  Cloning method: Restriction Enzyme; 5′ cloning site KnpI (not destroyed); 3′ cloning site SalI (not destroyed)
Terms and licenses: Academic/Nonprofit Terms; Industry Terms: Not Available to Industry
Depositor comments: Please visit https://doi.org/10.1101/2024.08.30.610287 for bioRxiv preprint.
How to cite: pCambia1300_cLUC-NLRa was a gift from Brande Wulff (Addgene plasmid # 233526 ; http://n2t.net/addgene:233526 ; RRID:Addgene_233526)
